>Addgene plasmid #39563 | KHBD00450 | depositor partial sequence | sequence record 50003 | KHBD00450 sequence 993 bps
ATGGACAACAGCATCGTCGAGGAGAACGGCAACTCGTCGGCGGCATCGGGCTCCAATGACGTGGTCGATG
TCGTTGCCCAACAGGCGGCGGCAGCGGTGGGCGGCGGCGGTGGAGGAGGAGGAGGCGGCGGCGGTGGTAA
CCCCCAGCAGCAGCAACAGAACCCACAAAGTACAACGGCCGGCGGTCCAACGGGTGCGACGAACAACGCC
CAGGGAGGCGGAGTGTCCTCCGTGCTGACCACCACCGCCAACTGCAACATACAGTACCCCATCCAGACGC
TGGCGCAGCACGGACTGCAGGTGCAGTCCGTGATACAGGCCAATCCCTCGGGAGTCATACAGACAGCAGC
TGGAACCCAGCAGCAGCAACAGGCGCTGGCCGCCGCCACAGCGATGCAGAAGGTGGTCTACGTGGCCAAG
CCGCCGAACTCGACGGTCATCCACACGACGCCTGGCAATGCAGTGCAAGTGCGTAACAAAATCCCTCCAA
CCTTTCCGTGTAAGATCAAGCCCGAACCGAACACGCAGCACCCGGAGGACAGCGACGAGAGTCTGTCGGA
CGACGATTCCCAGCACCACCGCAGCGAGCTGACGCGACGGCCGTCGTACAATAAGATCTTCACCGAGATC
AGCGGTCCGGACATGAGCGGCGCATCGCTTCCCATGTCCGACGGCGTGCTCAATTCCCAGCTGGCGGGGA
CCGGAGCGGGGGGCAATGCGGCGAACAGCTCCCTGATGCAATTGGATCCCACGTACTACCTGTCCAATCG
GATGTCCTACAACGCCAACAACAGCGGGATAGCGGAGGATCAGACCCGTAAGCGCGAGATCCGGCTGCAG
AAGAACAGGGAGGCGGCGCGTGAGTGCCGGCGCAAGAAGAAGGAGTACATCAAGTGCCTGGAGAATCGAG
TGGCGGTGCTAGAGAACCAAAACAAAGCGCTCATCGAGGAGCTGAAGTCGCTCAAGGAGCTCTACTGTCA
GACCAAGAACGAT
