>Addgene plasmid #39563 | KHBD00450 | addgene partial sequence | sequence record 51458 | M13Rev
TAATGATTTTATTTTGACTGATAGTGACCTGTTCGTTGCAACAAATTGATAAGCAATGCTTTCTTATAAT
GCCAACTTTGTACAAGAAAGTTGGCAAATCGTTCTTGGTCTGACAGTAGAGCTCCTTGAGCGACTTCAGC
TCCTCGATGAGCGCTTTGTTTTGGTTCTCTAGCACCGCCACTCGATTCTCCAGGCACTTGATGTACTCCT
TCTTCTTGCGCCGGCACTCACGCGCCGCCTCCCTGTTCTTCTGCAGCCGGATCTCGCGCTTACGGGTCTG
ATCCTCCGCTATCCCGCTGTTGTTGGCGTTGTAGGACATCCGATTGGACAGGTAGTACGTGGGATCCAAT
TGCATCAGGGAGCTGTTCGCCGCATTGCCCCCCGCTCCGGTCCCCGCCAGCTGGGAATTGAGCACGCCGT
CGGACATGGGAAGCGATGCGCCGCTCATGTCCGGACCGCTGATCTCGGTGAAGATCTTATTGTACGACGG
CCGTCGCGTCAGCTCGCTGCGGTGGTGCTGGGAATCGTCGTCCGACAGACTCTCGTCGCTGTCCTCCGGG
TGCTGCGTGTTCGGTTCGGGCTTGATCTTACACGGAAAGGTTGGAGGGATTTTGTTACGCACTTGCACTG
CATTGCCAGGCGTCGTGTGGATGACCGTCGAGTTCGGCGGCTTG
