[The description below was written by a language model from this plasmid's Addgene catalogue record.]
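Description:
KHBD00450 is a Gateway entry clone built in the Invitrogen pDONR221 donor backbone, carrying the open reading frame of the Drosophila melanogaster gene CG6103, better known as CrebB (CrebB-17A, dCREB2), the fly cyclic-AMP response element binding protein. The insert is recorded as 993 bp in a backbone of about 2.5 kb after recombination. The plasmid is a high-copy bacterial construct maintained in standard E. coli cloning strains under kanamycin selection. No feature table accompanies the record, so the exact positions of the origin, resistance gene and recombination sites are not documented here. As a product of Gateway cloning into a pDONR vector, the ORF would be expected to sit between attL recombination sites, and M13 forward and reverse primer sites on either side are listed for sequencing the insert.

The record states that there is no promoter, consistent with the role of an entry clone: it is not meant to express the protein itself but to act as a sequence-verified source from which the ORF can be shuttled by LR recombination into destination vectors of choice. The depositor notes that ORFs in this collection were cloned open-ended, without a stop codon, which allows in-frame C-terminal fusions to tags or functional domains supplied by the destination vector. It also means a stop codon must come from that vector. The clone belongs to a collection of Drosophila ORFs associated with work on automated screening of protein–DNA interactions at fly regulatory elements, where such clones serve as the starting material for generating expression constructs.
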