Addgene plasmid #39563: KHBD00450
Depositing lab: Bart Deplancke. Depositing organization: Swiss Federal Institute of Technology (EPFL). Publication: Automated protein-DNA interaction screening of Drosophila regulatory elements. Korneel Hens, Jean-Daniel Feuz, Alina Isakova, Antonina Lagovitina, Andreas Massouras, Julien Bryois, Patrick Callaerts, Susan E. Celniker, Bart Deplancke. Nat Methods. 2011 Oct 30;8(12):1065-70. 10.1038/nmeth.1763 PubMed 22037703.
Backbone
  Vector backbone: pDONR221
  Backbone manufacturer: Invitrogen
  Backbone size w/o insert (bp): 2536
  Vector type: Gateway DONR vector
Growth in bacteria
  Bacterial resistance: Kanamycin, 50 μg/mL
  Growth temperature: 37°C
  Growth strain: DH5alpha
  Copy number: High Copy
Gene/Insert
  Gene/Insert name: CG6103 (alt names: FBgn0014467; CrebB-17A; Cyclic-AMP response element binding protein B at 17A)
  Species: D. melanogaster (fly)
  Insert size (bp): 993
  Entrez Gene: CrebB (a.k.a. Dmel_CG6103, CG6103, CRE-BP, CREB, CREB-B, CREB-b, CREB2, CREB2-b, CREB2a, CREB2b, Creb, Creb B 17A, Creb17A, Creb2, Creb2-b, Creb2.b, Creb2b, CrebB-17A, CrebB-17B, CrebB17-A, DM9, Dmel\CG6103, S162, dCREB, dCREB-2, dCREB-2a, dCREB-B, dCREB2, dCREB2-a, dCREB2-b, dCREB2a, dCREB2b, dCbz, dCreb2, dCreb2-b, dCreb2b, dCrebB2, dcreb2-b, l(1)17Af)
  Promoter: none
  Cloning method: Gateway Cloning
  Sequencing primers: 5′ M13-F20; 3′ M13R
Terms and licenses: Academic/Nonprofit Terms; Industry Terms: Not Available to Industry
Depositor comments: Please note that the ORFs in this collection were cloned open-ended (without a stop codon).
How to cite: KHBD00450 was a gift from Bart Deplancke (Addgene plasmid # 39563 ; http://n2t.net/addgene:39563 ; RRID:Addgene_39563)
